>Addgene plasmid #27865 | pUT1769-HQ858783 | depositor full sequence | sequence record 13139 | Author sequence
CAAATAATGATTTTATTTTGACTGATAGTGACCTGTTCGTTGCAACAAATTGATGAGCAATGCTTTTTTA
TAATGCCAACTTTGTACAAAAAAGCAGGCTCCGCGGCCGCCTTGTTTAACTTTAAGAAGGAGCCCTTCAC
CATGTGCGTGGAGGAGCCGAAGGACGCCGAACGGTTTGGTTTTGGAGACCCAGGGGTCGAGGAGCCCGCT
AAGTTTCCCTTGGCTCAGATGGAGAGAGTTTGTGAAAATACAACTTCTGCTGATTTCAGGCAGAAGTTAA
GCAATTTTGTCCCAGTAATCCGATCGGGGGATTGGTCTGATATTGGAGGTCGCCAATACATGGAAGACAC
CCACGTGTGCATTCCAGACCTTGCTAAGAACTTTGGTTTCCCATCATTAGATAATGAAGTTGTTTCATTC
TATGGGGTCTTTGATGGTCACGGTGGAAAAGATGCTGCCCATTTCGTTTGTGATAATTTACCAAGGATGA
TTGTGGAAGATTCAGATTTCCCTCTTCAGCTTGAAAAAGTTGTGAGAAGGTCCTTTATGCAGATTGATTG
CCAGTTTGCTGAGACATGCTCTCTCCATAGAGCATCGTCCTCCGGTACAACTGCACTTACAGCAATGGTT
TTTGGAAGGTCTCTTCTGGTCGCTAATGCCGGTGACTGTAGGGCGGTTCTTTCCCGGTGTGGCACCGCAG
TCGAAATGTCCATGGACCACAGGCCTTGCAGTCTCAGCGAAAAACTGCGCGTAGAATCGCTTGGTGGCTA
CGTGGACGATGGCTATCTGAACGGTCTGCTAGGAGTCACCAGAGCACTTGGTGACTGGCATCTCGAGGGC
ATGAAAGGAGCTGGTGAGACAGGTGGTCCCCTGAGTGCTGACCCAGAGCTCAAGATGACCACGCTGACGA
AGGATGACGAGTTCTTGATAATTGGCAGCGACGGGATCTGGGACGTCTTCTCGAACCAGAACTCGGTGGA
CTTCGCCCGGAAGCGCCTCCAGGAGCACAACGATGTGAAGTTGTGCTGCAGGGAAATCGTCGAGGAGGCG
ATCAGGCGGGGGGCTACTGATAACTTGACTGCAGTGCTGGTCTCGTTCCACCTGGAGGCCCCGCCTCGGA
TCAGAGTGGACCGTCCTGGTAGGGTGGAGAGGAGCATATCTGCTGAAGGGCTCAATAGCCTCAGGATACT
CCTGGGAAGGCAGAAGGGTGGGCGCGCCGACCCAGCTTTCTTGTACAAAGTTGGCATTATAAGAAAGCAT
TGCTTATCAATTTGTTGCAACGAACAGGTCACTATCAGTCAAAATAAAATCATTATTTGCCATCCAGCTG
ATATCCCCTATAGTGAGTCGTATTACATGGTCATAGCTGTTTCCTGGCAGCTCTGGCCCGTGTCTCAAAA
TCTCTGATGTTACATTGCACAAGATAAAAATATATCATCATGAACAATAAAACTGTCTGCTTACATAAAC
AGTAATACAAGGGGTGTTATGAGCCATATTCAACGGGAAACGTCGAGGCCGCGATTAAATTCCAACATGG
ATGCTGATTTATATGGGTATAAATGGGCTCGCGATAATGTCGGGCAATCAGGTGCGACAATCTATCGCTT
GTATGGGAAGCCCGATGCGCCAGAGTTGTTTCTGAAACATGGCAAAGGTAGCGTTGCCAATGATGTTACA
GATGAGATGGTCAGACTAAACTGGCTGACGGAATTTATGCCTCTTCCGACCATCAAGCATTTTATCCGTA
CTCCTGATGATGCATGGTTACTCACCACTGCGATCCCCGGAAAAACAGCATTCCAGGTATTAGAAGAATA
TCCTGATTCAGGTGAAAATATTGTTGATGCGCTGGCAGTGTTCCTGCGCCGGTTGCATTCGATTCCTGTT
TGTAATTGTCCTTTTAACAGCGATCGCGTATTTCGTCTCGCTCAGGCGCAATCACGAATGAATAACGGTT
TGGTTGATGCGAGTGATTTTGATGACGAGCGTAATGGCTGGCCTGTTGAACAAGTCTGGAAAGAAATGCA
TAAACTTTTGCCATTCTCACCGGATTCAGTCGTCACTCATGGTGATTTCTCACTTGATAACCTTATTTTT
GACGAGGGGAAATTAATAGGTTGTATTGATGTTGGACGAGTCGGAATCGCAGACCGATACCAGGATCTTG
CCATCCTATGGAACTGCCTCGGTGAGTTTTCTCCTTCATTACAGAAACGGCTTTTTCAAAAATATGGTAT
TGATAATCCTGATATGAATAAATTGCAGTTTCATTTGATGCTCGATGAGTTTTTCTAATCAGAATTGGTT
AATTGGTTGTAACACTGGCAGAGCATTACGCTGACTTGACGGGACGGCGCAAGCTCATGACCAAAATCCC
TTAACGTGAGTTACGCGTCGTTCCACTGAGCGTCAGACCCCGTAGAAAAGATCAAAGGATCTTCTTGAGA
TCCTTTTTTTCTGCGCGTAATCTGCTGCTTGCAAACAAAAAAACCACCGCTACCAGCGGTGGTTTGTTTG
CCGGATCAAGAGCTACCAACTCTTTTTCCGAAGGTAACTGGCTTCAGCAGAGCGCAGATACCAAATACTG
TCCTTCTAGTGTAGCCGTAGTTAGGCCACCACTTCAAGAACTCTGTAGCACCGCCTACATACCTCGCTCT
GCTAATCCTGTTACCAGTGGCTGCTGCCAGTGGCGATAAGTCGTGTCTTACCGGGTTGGACTCAAGACGA
TAGTTACCGGATAAGGCGCAGCGGTCGGGCTGAACGGGGGGTTCGTGCACACAGCCCAGCTTGGAGCGAA
CGACCTACACCGAACTGAGATACCTACAGCGTGAGCATTGAGAAAGCGCCACGCTTCCCGAAGGGAGAAA
GGCGGACAGGTATCCGGTAAGCGGCAGGGTCGGAACAGGAGAGCGCACGAGGGAGCTTCCAGGGGGAAAC
GCCTGGTATCTTTATAGTCCTGTCGGGTTTCGCCACCTCTGACTTGAGCGTCGATTTTTGTGATGCTCGT
CAGGGGGGCGGAGCCTATGGAAAAACGCCAGCAACGCGGCCTTTTTACGGTTCCTGGCCTTTTGCTGGCC
TTTTGCTCACATGTTCTTTCCTGCGTTATCCCCTGATTCTGTGGATAACCGTATTACCGCCTTTGAGTGA
GCTGATACCGCTCGCCGCAGCCGAACGACCGAGCGCAGCGAGTCAGTGAGCGAGGAAGCGGAAGAGCGCC
CAATACGCAAACCGCCTCTCCCCGCGCGTTGGCCGATTCATTAATGCAGCTGGCACGACAGGTTTCCCGA
CTGGAAAGCGGGCAGTGAGCGCAACGCAATTAATACGCGTACCGCTAGCCAGGAAGAGTTTGTAGAAACG
CAAAAAGGCCATCCGTCAGGATGGCCTTCTGCTTAGTTTGATGCCTGGCAGTTTATGGCGGGCGTCCTGC
CCGCCACCCTCCGGGCCGTTGCTTCACAACGTTCAAATCCGCTCCCGGCGGATTTGTCCTACTCAGGAGA
GCGTTCACCGACAAACAACAGATAAAACGAAAGGCCCAGTCTTCCGACTGAGCCTTTCGTTTTATTTGAT
GCCTGGCAGTTCCCTACTCTCGCGTTAACGCTAGCATGGATGTTTTCCCAGTCACGACGTTGTAAAACGA
CGGCCAGTCTTAAGCTCGGGCCC
Features (pLannotate 1.2.2; 11 found; start..end, strand, type, name):
      1..100     +  protein_bind   attL1: mutant version of attL; recombination site for the Gateway® LR reaction LR Clonase™
    112..132     +  RBS            RBS: efficient ribosome binding site from bacteriophage T7 gene 10 (Olins and Rangwala, 1989)
    142..1203    +  CDS            P2C54_ORYSJ: Experimental evidence at transcript level: Swiss-Prot protein existence level 2. From Oryza sativa subsp. japonica (Rice).
   1220..1319    -  protein_bind   attL2: mutant version of attL; recombination site for the Gateway® LR reaction LR Clonase™
   1337..1355    -  promoter       T7 promoter: promoter for bacteriophage T7 RNA polymerase
   1489..2298    +  CDS            KanR: aminoglycoside phosphotransferase; aph(3')-Ia; confers resistance to kanamycin in bacteria or G418 (Geneticin®) in eukaryotes
   2445..3033    +  rep_origin     ori: high-copy-number ColE1/pMB1/pBR322/pUC origin of replication
   3216..3308    +  CDS            lacI (fragment): lac repressor; lacI; The lac repressor binds to the lac operator to inhibit transcription in E. coli. This inhibition can be relieved by adding lactose or isopropyl-β-D-thiogalactopyranoside (IPTG).
   3363..3390    -  terminator     rrnB T2 terminator: transcription terminator T2 from the E. coli rrnB gene
   3522..3565    +  terminator     rrnB T1 terminator: Escherichia coli rrnB; transcription terminator T1 from the E. coli rrnB gene
   3612..3648    -  CDS            lacZα (fragment): LacZα fragment of β-galactosidase; lacZ fragment
