[The description below was written by a language model from this plasmid's Addgene catalogue record and pLannotate feature annotations shown in this document.]
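Description:
pUT1769-HQ858783 is a Gateway entry clone built in the Invitrogen pENTR/SD backbone, carrying a maize (Zea mays) transcription factor open reading frame as part of a collection of maize transcription factor ORFs assembled for functional genomics. It is propagated in E. coli under kanamycin selection, provided by the aph(3')-Ia KanR gene, and replicates from a ColE1/pUC-type origin. The catalogue lists the plasmid as low copy, whereas the feature annotation describes this origin class as high copy; the record does not resolve the difference. The full sequence is 3,663 nt, matching the stated 2,601 bp backbone plus the 1,062 bp insert.

The insert is the coding sequence of a DBP-family transcription factor, PCR-amplified from a full-length cDNA clone with its native stop codon retained, which means it suits native or N-terminally tagged expression after transfer rather than C-terminal fusions. Automated annotation matched the ORF (positions 142 to 1203) to a rice Swiss-Prot entry, P2C54_ORYSJ, which reflects sequence similarity to a rice homologue and not the source species. The ORF sits between attL1 and attL2 sites, so an LR Clonase reaction can move it in a defined orientation into any attR-containing destination vector. A bacteriophage T7 gene 10 ribosome binding site lies just upstream of the ORF inside the att sites, the "SD" feature of this backbone, and allows efficient bacterial translation once the cassette is placed in a suitable prokaryotic expression vector. The entry clone has no promoter oriented to express the ORF; a T7 promoter beyond attL2 points back toward the insert on the opposite strand. The rrnB T1 and T2 terminators upstream of attL1 insulate the cassette from read-through transcription, and the short lacI and lacZα fragments are backbone remnants.
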