Addgene plasmid #27865: pUT1769-HQ858783
Depositing lab: John Gray & Erich Grotewold. Depositing organization: University of Toledo. Publication: The Maize TFome--development of a transcription factor open reading frame collection for functional genomics. Burdo B, Gray J, Goetting-Minesky MP, Wittler B, Hunt M, Li T, Velliquette D, Thomas J, Gentzel I, dos Santos Brito M, Mejia-Guerra MK, Connolly LN, Qaisi D, Li W, Casas MI, Doseff AI, Grotewold E. Plant J. 2014 Oct;80(2):356-66. doi: 10.1111/tpj.12623. Epub 2014 Aug 26. PubMed 25053252.
Backbone
  Vector backbone: pENTR/SD
  Backbone manufacturer: Invitrogen
  Backbone size w/o insert (bp): 2601
  Vector type: Entry vector
Growth in bacteria
  Bacterial resistance: Kanamycin, 50 μg/mL
  Growth temperature: 37°C
  Growth strain: DH5alpha
  Growth instructions: E. coli TOP10
  Copy number: Low Copy
Gene/Insert
  Gene/Insert name: DBP transcription factor from EB701836
  Species: Zea mays
  Insert size (bp): 1062
  GenBank ID: HQ858783
  Cloning method: Restriction Enzyme
  Sequencing primers: 5′ M13 For; 3′ M13 Rev
Terms and licenses: Academic/Nonprofit Terms; Industry Terms: Not Available to Industry
Depositor comments: This CDS was amplified using PCR from a full length cDNA template from the Maize Full-length cDNA Project (www.maizecdna.org) and the PCR product included the stop codon. The PCR product was cloned into a Gateway pENTR/SD vector. Further information on this gene may be obtained at www.grassius.org using the GenBank number. (The second half of the plasmid name is the GenBank Number for the sequence of the insert)
How to cite: pUT1769-HQ858783 was a gift from John Gray & Erich Grotewold (Addgene plasmid # 27865 ; http://n2t.net/addgene:27865 ; RRID:Addgene_27865)
