>Addgene plasmid #27865 | pUT1769-HQ858783 | addgene partial sequence | sequence record 34155 | 27865 with M13pUC-fwd
ATGATTTTATTTTGACTGATAGTGACCTGTTCGTTGCAACAAATTGATGAGCAATGCTTTTTTATAATGC
CAACTTTGTACAAAAAAGCAGGCTCCGCGGCCGCCTTGTTTAACTTTAAGAAGGAGCCCTTCACCATGTG
CGTGGAGGAGCCGAAGGACGCCGAACGGTTTGGTTTTGGAGACCCAGGGGTCGAGGAGCCCGCTAAGTTT
CCCTTGGCTCAGATGGAGAGAGTTTGTGAAAATACAACTTCTGCTGATTTCAGGCAGAAGTTAAGCAATT
TTGTCCCAGTAATCCGATCGGGGGATTGGTCTGATATTGGAGGTCGCCAATACATGGAAGACACCCACGT
GTGCATTCCAGACCTTGCTAAGAACTTTGGTTTCCCATCATTAGATAATGAAGTTGTTTCATTCTATGGG
GTCTTTGATGGTCACGGTGGAAAAGATGCTGCCCATTTCGTTTGTGATAATTTACCAAGGATGATTGTGG
AAGATTCAGATTTCCCTCTTCAGCTTGAAAAAGTTGTGAGAAGGTCCTTTATGCAGATTGATTGCCAGTT
TGCTGAGACATGCTCTCTCCATAGAGCATCGTCCTCCGGTACAACTGCACTTACAGCAATGGTTTTTGGA
AGGTCTCTTCTGGTCGCTAATGCCGGTGACTGTAGGGCGGTTCTTTCCCGGTGTGGCACCGCAGTCGAAA
TGTCCATGGACCACAGGCCTTGCAGTCTCAGCGAAAAACTGCGCGTAGAATCGCTTGGTGGCTACGTGGA
CGATGGCTATCTGAACGGTCTGCTAGGAGTCACCAGAGCACTTGGTGACTGGCATCTCGAGGGCATGAAA
GGAGCTGGTGAGACAGGTGGTCCCCTGAGTGCTGACCCAAA
